Addgene plasmid #72537: pJK620
Purpose: Produces Acetobacter aceti 1023 formylglycinamidine ribonucleotide synthetase small subunit with N-terminal His6-tag (H6AaPurS)
Depositing lab: T. J. Kappock. Depositing organization: Purdue University.
Backbone
  Vector backbone: pET28a
  Backbone size w/o insert (bp): 5369
  Total vector size (bp): 5550
  Vector type: Bacterial Expression
Growth in bacteria
  Bacterial resistance: Kanamycin, 50 μg/mL
  Growth temperature: 37°C
  Growth strain: DH5alpha
  Copy number: High Copy
Gene/Insert
  Gene/Insert name: formylglycinamidine ribonucleotide synthetase, small subunit (alt names: purS; AZ09_06375)
  Species: Acetobacter aceti 1023
  GenBank ID: KDE20458
  Promoter: T7
  Tag / fusion protein: His6 (N terminal on backbone)
  Cloning method: Restriction Enzyme; 5′ cloning site NdeI (not destroyed); 3′ cloning site HindIII (not destroyed)
  Sequencing primers: 5′ T7 promoter; 3′ T7 terminator
Terms and licenses: Academic/Nonprofit Terms; Industry Terms: Not Available to Industry
How to cite: pJK620 was a gift from T. J. Kappock (Addgene plasmid # 72537 ; http://n2t.net/addgene:72537 ; RRID:Addgene_72537)
