[The description below was written by a language model from this plasmid's Addgene catalogue record and pLannotate feature annotations shown in this document.]
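Description:
pJK620 is a bacterial expression plasmid built on the pET28a backbone that produces the small subunit of formylglycinamidine ribonucleotide synthetase (PurS, locus AZ09_06375) from Acetobacter aceti 1023 as an N-terminally His6-tagged protein, designated H6AaPurS. The purS coding sequence was inserted between the NdeI and HindIII sites, both of which are retained, giving a total size of about 5.55 kb. The plasmid is selected with kanamycin through the aph(3')-Ia (KanR) gene. It replicates from a ColE1/pBR322-type origin accompanied by the bom region and the rop gene. The catalogue lists it as high copy, although Rop normally moderates copy number. An f1 origin is also present.

Expression follows the standard pET arrangement. A T7 promoter is immediately followed by a lac operator, and a plasmid-borne lacI gene supplies repressor. Transcription therefore requires a host that provides T7 RNA polymerase and can be induced with IPTG. A T7 gene 10 ribosome binding site drives translation of the backbone-encoded leader, which supplies the His tag (annotated by the software as a tag fragment) and a thrombin cleavage site upstream of the insert, so the tag could be removed after affinity purification. The purS insert itself is not annotated in the feature table but would occupy the gap between the thrombin site and the downstream vector elements. A second His-tag fragment lies beyond the HindIII site; it is the vector's optional C-terminal tag, and the record lists only the N-terminal tag as part of the product. A T7 terminator closes the cassette. The short tetracycline-resistance and other fragment annotations appear to be backbone remnants rather than functional genes. The construct is intended for recombinant production and purification of AaPurS, a component of the purine biosynthesis pathway.
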