Features (pLannotate 1.2.2; 20 found; start..end, strand, type, name):
     12..440     +  rep_origin     f1 ori (sequence partly withheld): f1 bacteriophage origin of replication; arrow indicates direction of (+) strand synthesis
    493..550     +  promoter       AmpR promoter (fragment): bla
    559..1374    -  CDS            KanR: aminoglycoside phosphotransferase; aph(3')-Ia; confers resistance to kanamycin in bacteria or G418 (Geneticin®) in eukaryotes
   1496..2084    +  rep_origin     ori: high-copy-number ColE1/pMB1/pBR322/pUC origin of replication
   2270..2412    -  misc_feature   bom: basis of mobility region from pBR322
   2514..2705    -  CDS            rop: Rop protein, which maintains plasmids at low copy number; rop
   2722..3102    +  CDS            YPB1_ECOLX: Protein predicted: Swiss-Prot protein existence level 4. From Escherichia coli.
   3174..3465    -  CDS            TcR (fragment): tetracycline efflux protein; tet; confers resistance to tetracycline
   3480..3501    -  protein_bind   CAP binding site: CAP binding activates transcription in the presence of cAMP. E. coli catabolite activator protein
   3514..4596    -  CDS            lacI: lac repressor; lacI; The lac repressor binds to the lac operator to inhibit transcription in E. coli. This inhibition can be relieved by adding lactose or isopropyl-β-D-thiogalactopyranoside (IPTG).
   4597..4674    -  promoter       lacI promoter: lacI
   4682..4961    -  CDS            TcR (fragment): tetracycline efflux protein; tet; confers resistance to tetracycline
   4983..5001    +  promoter       T7 promoter: promoter for bacteriophage T7 RNA polymerase
   5002..5026    +  protein_bind   lac operator: The lac repressor binds to the lac operator to inhibit transcription in E. coli. This inhibition can be relieved by adding lactose or isopropyl-β-D-thiogalactopyranoside (IPTG). lac repressor encoded by lacI
   5041..5063    +  RBS            RBS: efficient ribosome binding site from bacteriophage T7 gene 10 (Olins and Rangwala, 1989)
   5082..5098    +  CDS            capTEV™ (fragment): composite tag for in vivo biotinylation, TEV protease cleavage, and 6xHis tagging
   5109..5126    +  CDS            thrombin site: thrombin recognition and cleavage site
   5393..5410    +  CDS            9xHis (fragment): 9xHis affinity tag
   5420..5469    +  CDS            SET1 (fragment): solubility-enhancement tag derived from T7 phage gene 10B
   5477..5524    +  terminator     T7 terminator: transcription terminator for bacteriophage T7 RNA polymerase
>Addgene plasmid #72537 | pJK620 | depositor full sequence | sequence record 135983 | pJK620 sequence 5549 bps
TGGCGAATGGG
[124 nt withheld, positions 12-135]
C
[91 nt withheld, positions 137-227]
A
[49 nt withheld, positions 229-277]
CCTTTGACGTTGGAGTCCACGTTCTTT
[37 nt withheld, positions 305-341]
ACCCTATCTCGGTCTATTCTTTTGATTTATAAGGGATTTTGCCGATTTCGGCCTATTGGTTAAAAAATGA
GCTGATTTAACAAAAATTTAACGCGAATTTTAACAAAATATTAACGCTTACAATTTAGGTGGCACTTTTC
GGGGAAATGTGCGCGGAACCCCTATTTGTTTATTTTTCTAAATACATTCAAATATGTATCCGCTCATGAA
TTAATTCTTAGAAAAACTCATCGAGCATCAAATGAAACTGCAATTTATTCATATCAGGATTATCAATACC
ATATTTTTGAAAAAGCCGTTTCTGTAATGAAGGAGAAAACTCACCGAGGCAGTTCCATAGGATGGCAAGA
TCCTGGTATCGGTCTGCGATTCCGACTCGTCCAACATCAATACAACCTATTAATTTCCCCTCGTCAAAAA
TAAGGTTATCAAGTGAGAAATCACCATGAGTGACGACTGAATCCGGTGAGAATGGCAAAAGTTTATGCAT
TTCTTTCCAGACTTGTTCAACAGGCCAGCCATTACGCTCGTCATCAAAATCACTCGCATCAACCAAACCG
TTATTCATTCGTGATTGCGCCTGAGCGAGACGAAATACGCGATCGCTGTTAAAAGGACAATTACAAACAG
GAATCGAATGCAACCGGCGCAGGAACACTGCCAGCGCATCAACAATATTTTCACCTGAATCAGGATATTC
TTCTAATACCTGGAATGCTGTTTTCCCGGGGATCGCAGTGGTGAGTAACCATGCATCATCAGGAGTACGG
ATAAAATGCTTGATGGTCGGAAGAGGCATAAATTCCGTCAGCCAGTTTAGTCTGACCATCTCATCTGTAA
CATCATTGGCAACGCTACCTTTGCCATGTTTCAGAAACAACTCTGGCGCATCGGGCTTCCCATACAATCG
ATAGATTGTCGCACCTGATTGCCCGACATTATCGCGAGCCCATTTATACCCATATAAATCAGCATCCATG
TTGGAATTTAATCGCGGCCTAGAGCAAGACGTTTCCCGTTGAATATGGCTCATAACACCCCTTGTATTAC
TGTTTATGTAAGCAGACAGTTTTATTGTTCATGACCAAAATCCCTTAACGTGAGTTTTCGTTCCACTGAG
CGTCAGACCCCGTAGAAAAGATCAAAGGATCTTCTTGAGATCCTTTTTTTCTGCGCGTAATCTGCTGCTT
GCAAACAAAAAAACCACCGCTACCAGCGGTGGTTTGTTTGCCGGATCAAGAGCTACCAACTCTTTTTCCG
AAGGTAACTGGCTTCAGCAGAGCGCAGATACCAAATACTGTCCTTCTAGTGTAGCCGTAGTTAGGCCACC
ACTTCAAGAACTCTGTAGCACCGCCTACATACCTCGCTCTGCTAATCCTGTTACCAGTGGCTGCTGCCAG
TGGCGATAAGTCGTGTCTTACCGGGTTGGACTCAAGACGATAGTTACCGGATAAGGCGCAGCGGTCGGGC
TGAACGGGGGGTTCGTGCACACAGCCCAGCTTGGAGCGAACGACCTACACCGAACTGAGATACCTACAGC
GTGAGCTATGAGAAAGCGCCACGCTTCCCGAAGGGAGAAAGGCGGACAGGTATCCGGTAAGCGGCAGGGT
CGGAACAGGAGAGCGCACGAGGGAGCTTCCAGGGGGAAACGCCTGGTATCTTTATAGTCCTGTCGGGTTT
CGCCACCTCTGACTTGAGCGTCGATTTTTGTGATGCTCGTCAGGGGGGCGGAGCCTATGGAAAAACGCCA
GCAACGCGGCCTTTTTACGGTTCCTGGCCTTTTGCTGGCCTTTTGCTCACATGTTCTTTCCTGCGTTATC
CCCTGATTCTGTGGATAACCGTATTACCGCCTTTGAGTGAGCTGATACCGCTCGCCGCAGCCGAACGACC
GAGCGCAGCGAGTCAGTGAGCGAGGAAGCGGAAGAGCGCCTGATGCGGTATTTTCTCCTTACGCATCTGT
GCGGTATTTCACACCGCATATATGGTGCACTCTCAGTACAATCTGCTCTGATGCCGCATAGTTAAGCCAG
TATACACTCCGCTATCGCTACGTGACTGGGTCATGGCTGCGCCCCGACACCCGCCAACACCCGCTGACGC
GCCCTGACGGGCTTGTCTGCTCCCGGCATCCGCTTACAGACAAGCTGTGACCGTCTCCGGGAGCTGCATG
TGTCAGAGGTTTTCACCGTCATCACCGAAACGCGCGAGGCAGCTGCGGTAAAGCTCATCAGCGTGGTCGT
GAAGCGATTCACAGATGTCTGCCTGTTCATCCGCGTCCAGCTCGTTGAGTTTCTCCAGAAGCGTTAATGT
CTGGCTTCTGATAAAGCGGGCCATGTTAAGGGCGGTTTTTTCCTGTTTGGTCACTGATGCCTCCGTGTAA
GGGGGATTTCTGTTCATGGGGGTAATGATACCGATGAAACGAGAGAGGATGCTCACGATACGGGTTACTG
ATGATGAACATGCCCGGTTACTGGAACGTTGTGAGGGTAAACAACTGGCGGTATGGATGCGGCGGGACCA
GAGAAAAATCACTCAGGGTCAATGCCAGCGCTTCGTTAATACAGATGTAGGTGTTCCACAGGGTAGCCAG
CAGCATCCTGCGATGCAGATCCGGAACATAATGGTGCAGGGCGCTGACTTCCGCGTTTCCAGACTTTACG
AAACACGGAAACCGAAGACCATTCATGTTGTTGCTCAGGTCGCAGACGTTTTGCAGCAGCAGTCGCTTCA
CGTTCGCTCGCGTATCGGTGATTCATTCTGCTAACCAGTAAGGCAACCCCGCCAGCCTAGCCGGGTCCTC
AACGACAGGAGCACGATCATGCGCACCCGTGGGGCCGCCATGCCGGCGATAATGGCCTGCTTCTCGCCGA
AACGTTTGGTGGCGGGACCAGTGACGAAGGCTTGAGCGAGGGCGTGCAAGATTCCGAATACCGCAAGCGA
CAGGCCGATCATCGTCGCGCTCCAGCGAAAGCGGTCCTCGCCGAAAATGACCCAGAGCGCTGCCGGCACC
TGTCCTACGAGTTGCATGATAAAGAAGACAGTCATAAGTGCGGCGACGATAGTCATGCCCCGCGCCCACC
GGAAGGAGCTGACTGGGTTGAAGGCTCTCAAGGGCATCGGTCGAGATCCCGGTGCCTAATGAGTGAGCTA
ACTTACATTAATTGCGTTGCGCTCACTGCCCGCTTTCCAGTCGGGAAACCTGTCGTGCCAGCTGCATTAA
TGAATCGGCCAACGCGCGGGGAGAGGCGGTTTGCGTATTGGGCGCCAGGGTGGTTTTTCTTTTCACCAGT
GAGACGGGCAACAGCTGATTGCCCTTCACCGCCTGGCCCTGAGAGAGTTGCAGCAAGCGGTCCACGCTGG
TTTGCCCCAGCAGGCGAAAATCCTGTTTGATGGTGGTTAACGGCGGGATATAACATGAGCTGTCTTCGGT
ATCGTCGTATCCCACTACCGAGATATCCGCACCAACGCGCAGCCCGGACTCGGTAATGGCGCGCATTGCG
CCCAGCGCCATCTGATCGTTGGCAACCAGCATCGCAGTGGGAACGATGCCCTCATTCAGCATTTGCATGG
TTTGTTGAAAACCGGACATGGCACTCCAGTCGCCTTCCCGTTCCGCTATCGGCTGAATTTGATTGCGAGT
GAGATATTTATGCCAGCCAGCCAGACGCAGACGCGCCGAGACAGAACTTAATGGGCCCGCTAACAGCGCG
ATTTGCTGGTGACCCAATGCGACCAGATGCTCCACGCCCAGTCGCGTACCGTCTTCATGGGAGAAAATAA
TACTGTTGATGGGTGTCTGGTCAGAGACATCAAGAAATAACGCCGGAACATTAGTGCAGGCAGCTTCCAC
AGCAATGGCATCCTGGTCATCCAGCGGATAGTTAATGATCAGCCCACTGACGCGTTGCGCGAGAAGATTG
TGCACCGCCGCTTTACAGGCTTCGACGCCGCTTCGTTCTACCATCGACACCACCACGCTGGCACCCAGTT
GATCGGCGCGAGATTTAATCGCCGCGACAATTTGCGACGGCGCGTGCAGGGCCAGACTGGAGGTGGCAAC
GCCAATCAGCAACGACTGTTTGCCCGCCAGTTGTTGTGCCACGCGGTTGGGAATGTAATTCAGCTCCGCC
ATCGCCGCTTCCACTTTTTCCCGCGTTTTCGCAGAAACGTGGCTGGCCTGGTTCACCACGCGGGAAACGG
TCTGATAAGAGACACCGGCATACTCTGCGACATCGTATAACGTTACTGGTTTCACATTCACCACCCTGAA
TTGACTCTCTTCCGGGCGCTATCATGCCATACCGCGAAAGGTTTTGCGCCATTCGATGGTGTCCGGGATC
TCGACGCTCTCCCTTATGCGACTCCTGCATTAGGAAGCAGCCCAGTAGTAGGTTGAGGCCGTTGAGCACC
GCCGCCGCAAGGAATGGTGCATGCAAGGAGATGGCGCCCAACAGTCCCCCGGCCACGGGGCCTGCCACCA
TACCCACGCCGAAACAAGCGCTCATGAGCCCGAAGTGGCGAGCCCGATCTTCCCCATCGGTGATGTCGGC
GATATAGGCGCCAGCAACCGCACCTGTGGCGCCGGTGATGCCGGCCACGATGCGTCCGGCGTAGAGGATC
GAGATCTCGATCCCGCGAAATTAATACGACTCACTATAGGGGAATTGTGAGCGGATAACAATTCCCCTCT
AGAAATAATTTTGTTTAACTTTAAGAAGGAGATATACCATGGGCAGCAGCCATCATCATCATCATCACAG
CAGCGGCCTGGTGCCGCGCGGCAGCCATATGAAGGTACGTGTAACCGTCATGCTGAAGGACGGTGTTCTG
GACCCGCAGGGCAAGGCCATCAGCCACGCATTGCAGACACTTGGTTTTGAAGGCGTGCACGATGTGCGCG
TGGGTAAGGTGATTGAACTGGATCTGCCGGGTGCCAAAGCCGAGGAAGCCCAGAAAAAGGCCGATGCTAT
GGCGCGTGATCTGCTAGCCAACCTGGTGATTGAAGATTACTCTGTAGAGGTGGTGGAATGAAGCTTGCGG
CCGCACTCGAGCACCACCACCACCACCACTGAGATCCGGCTGCTAACAAAGCCCGAAAGGAAGCTGAGTT
GGCTGCTGCCACCGCTGAGCAATAACTAGCATAACCCCTTGGGGCCTCTAAACGGGTCTTGAGGGGTTTT
TTGCTGAAAGGAGGAACTATATCCGGAT
