>Addgene plasmid #72537 | pJK620 | addgene partial sequence | sequence record 135981 | T7term 5'-GCTAGTTATTGCTCAGCGG-3'
TTTCGGGCTTTGTTAGCAGCCGGATCTCAGTGGTGGTGGTGGTGGTGCTCGAGTGCGGCCGCAAGCTTCA
TTCCACCACCTCTACAGAGTAATCTTCAATCACCAGGTTGGCTAGCAGATCACGCGCCATAGCATCGGCC
TTTTTCTGGGCTTCCTCGGCTTTGGCACCCGGCAGATCCAGTTCAATCACCTTACCCACGCGCACATCGT
GCACGCCTTCAAAACCAAGTGTCTGCAATGCGTGGCTGATGGCCTTGCCCTGCGGGTCCAGAACACCGTC
CTTCAGCATGACGGTTACACGTACCTTCATATGGCTGCCGCGCGGCACCAGGCCGCTGCTGTGATGATGA
TGATGATGGCTGCTGCCCATGGTATATCTCCTTCTTAAAGTTAAACAAAATTATTTCTAGAGGGGAATTG
TTATCCGCTCACAATTCCCCTATAGTGAGTCGTATTAATTTCGCGGGATCGAGATCTCGATCCTCTACGC
CGGACGCATCGTGGCCGGCATCACCGGCGCCACAGGTGCGGTTGCTGGCGCCTATATCGCCGACATCACC
GATGGGGAAGATCGGGCTCGCCACTTCGGGCTCATGAGCGCTTGTTTCGGCGTGGGTATGGTGGCAGGCC
CCGTGGCCGGGGGACTGTTGGGCGCCATCTCCTTGCATGCACCATTCCTTGCGGCGGCGGTGCTCAACGG
CCTCAACCTACTACTGGGCTGCTTCCTAATGCAGGAGTCGCATAAGGGAGAGCGTCGAGATCCCGGACAC
CATCGAATGGCGCAAAACCTTTCGCGGTATGGCATGATAGCGCCCGGAAGAGAGTCAATTCAGGGTGGTG
AATGTGAAACCAGTAACGT
