>Addgene plasmid #72537 | pJK620 | addgene partial sequence | sequence record 135982 | T7 5'-TAATACGACTCACTATAGGG-3'
TTTTGTTTAACTTTAAGAAGGAGATATACCATGGGCAGCAGCCATCATCATCATCATCACAGCAGCGGCC
TGGTGCCGCGCGGCAGCCATATGAAGGTACGTGTAACCGTCATGCTGAAGGACGGTGTTCTGGACCCGCA
GGGCAAGGCCATCAGCCACGCATTGCAGACACTTGGTTTTGAAGGCGTGCACGATGTGCGCGTGGGTAAG
GTGATTGAACTGGATCTGCCGGGTGCCAAAGCCGAGGAAGCCCAGAAAAAGGCCGATGCTATGGCGCGTG
ATCTGCTAGCCAACCTGGTGATTGAAGATTACTCTGTAGAGGTGGTGGAATGAAGCTTGCGGCCGCACTC
GAGCACCACCACCACCACCACTGAGATCCGGCTGCTAACAAAGCCCGAAAGGAAGCTGAGTTGGCTGCTG
CCACCGCTGAGCAATAACTAGCATAACCCCTTGGGGCCTCTAAACGGGTCTTGAGGGGTTTTTTGCTGAA
AGGAGGAACTATATCCGGATTGGCGAATGGG
[124 nt withheld, positions 522-645]
C
[91 nt withheld, positions 647-737]
A
[49 nt withheld, positions 739-787]
CCTTTGACGTTGGAGTCCACGTTCTTT
[37 nt withheld, positions 815-851]
ACCCTATCTCGGTCTATTCTTTTGATTTATAAGGGATTTTGCCGATTTCGGCCTATTGGTTAAAAAATGA
GCTGATTTAACAAAAATTTAACGCGAATTTTAACAAAATATTAACGCTTACAATTTAGGTGGCACTTTTC
GGGGAAATGTGCGCGGAACCCCTATTTGTTTATTTTTCTAAATACATTCAAA
